Addgene plasmid #89126: GAL-MAGE-2-429
Purpose: mammalian expression of full-length human MAGE-A11 with N-terminal GAL4 DNA binding domain
Depositing lab: Elizabeth Wilson. Depositing organization: University of North Carolina at Chapel Hill. Publication: Melanoma antigen gene protein MAGE-11 regulates androgen receptor function by modulating the interdomain interaction. Bai S, He B, Wilson EM. Mol Cell Biol. 2005 Feb;25(4):1238-57. 10.1128/MCB.25.4.1238-1257.2005 PubMed 15684378.
Backbone
  Vector backbone: pGALO
  Vector type: Mammalian Expression
Growth in bacteria
  Bacterial resistance: Ampicillin, 100 μg/mL
  Growth temperature: 37°C
  Growth strain: DH5alpha
  Copy number: Low Copy
Gene/Insert
  Gene/Insert name: MAGE-A11
  Species: H. sapiens (human)
  Insert size (bp): 1773
  Entrez Gene: MAGEA11 (a.k.a. CT1.11, MAGE-11, MAGE11, MAGEA-11)
  Tag / fusion protein: GAL4 DBD (N terminal on backbone)
  Cloning method: Restriction Enzyme; 5′ cloning site EcoRI (not destroyed); 3′ cloning site SalI (destroyed during cloning)
Terms and licenses: Academic/Nonprofit Terms; Industry Terms: Not Available to Industry
How to cite: GAL-MAGE-2-429 was a gift from Elizabeth Wilson (Addgene plasmid # 89126 ; http://n2t.net/addgene:89126 ; RRID:Addgene_89126)
