[The description below was written by a language model from this plasmid's Addgene catalogue record.]
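Description:
GAL-MAGE-2-429 is a mammalian expression plasmid built on the pGALO backbone that produces human MAGE-A11 (melanoma antigen gene protein 11, also called MAGE-11) fused at its N terminus to the GAL4 DNA-binding domain. The GAL4 DBD is supplied by the backbone, and the MAGE-A11 insert of about 1.8 kb was placed downstream of it by restriction cloning, using an EcoRI site at the 5′ junction that remains intact and a SalI site at the 3′ junction that was destroyed in the process. The record describes the insert as full-length; the construct name suggests that it covers residues 2–429, which would fit the initiator methionine being replaced by the upstream fusion partner. The plasmid is maintained in E. coli under ampicillin selection and is listed as low copy. No feature table is provided, so the promoter driving the fusion, the polyadenylation signal and the bacterial origin of replication are not stated.

A GAL4 DBD fusion of this kind tethers the protein of interest to GAL4 upstream activating sequences placed in front of a reporter gene. This lets MAGE-A11 be tested for intrinsic transcriptional activity, or used as the DNA-bound partner in mammalian two-hybrid assays alongside a second protein fused to an activation domain. The associated study concerns how MAGE-11 regulates androgen receptor function by modulating the receptor's interdomain interaction. The plasmid is therefore suited to examining MAGE-A11 interactions with the androgen receptor or other coregulators in transfected mammalian cells, although the record does not specify particular assays or reporter constructs.
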