>Addgene plasmid #89126 | GAL-MAGE-2-429 | addgene partial sequence | sequence record 176068 | Addgene Partial NGS Result
ACATATGCTCGAGCCCATCGATAATGCATCCGAGCTCTAGATAAGTAATGATCATAATCAGCCATATCAC
ATCTGTAGAGGTTTTACTTGCTTTAAAAAACCTCCCACACCTCCCCCTGAACCTGAAACATAAAATGAAT
GCAATTGTTGTTGTTAACTTGTTTATTGCAGCTTATAATGGTTACAAATAAAGCAATAGCATCACAAATT
TCACAAATAAAGCATTTTTTTCACTGCATTCTAGTTGTGGTTTGTCCAAACTCATCAATGTATCTTATCA
TGTCTGGATCGATCCTCTACGCCGGACGCATCGTGGCCGGCATCACCGGCGCCACAGGTGCGGTTGCTGG
CGCCTATATCGCCGACATCACCGATGGGGAAGATCGGGCTCGCCACTTCGGGCTCATGAGCGCTTGTTTC
GGCGTGGGTATGGTGGCAGGCCCCGTGGCCGGGGGACTGTTGGGCGCCATCTCCTTGCATGCACCATTCC
TTGCGGCGGCGGTGCTCAACGGCCTCAACCTACTACTGGGCTGCTTCCTAATGCAGGAGTCGCATAAGGG
AGAGCGTCGATATGCGGTGTGAAATACCGCACAGATGCGTAAGGAGAAAATACCGCATCAGGCGCTCTTC
CGCTTCCTCGCTCACTGACTCGCTGCGCTCGGTCGTTCGGCTGCGGCGAGCGGTATCAGCTCACTCAAAG
GCGGTAATACGGTTATCCACAGAATCAGGGGATAACGCAGGAAAGAACATGTGAGCAAAAGGCCAGCAAA
AGGCCAGGAACCGTAAAAAGGCCGCGTTGCTGGCGTTTTTCCATAGGCTCCGCCCCCCTGACGAGCATCA
CAAAAATCGACGCTCAAGTCAGAGGTGGCGAAACCCGACAGGACTATAAAGATACCAGGCGTTTCCCCCT
GGAAGCTCCCTCGTGCGCTCTCCTGTTCCGACCCTGCCGCTTACCGGATACCTGTCCGCCTTTCTCCCTT
CGGGAAGCGTGGCGCTTTCTCATAGCTCACGCTGTAGGTATCTCAGTTCGGTGTAGGTCGTTCGCTCCAA
GCTGGGCTGTGTGCACGAACCCCCCGTTCAGCCCGACCGCTGCGCCTTATCCGGTAACTATCGTCTTGAG
TCCAACCCGGTAAGACACGACTTATCGCCACTGGCAGCAGCCACTGGTAACAGGATTAGCAGAGCGAGGT
ATGTAGGCGGTGCTACAGAGTTCTTGAAGTGGTGGCCTAACTACGGCTACACTAGAAGGACAGTATTTGG
TATCTGCGCTCTGCTGAAGCCAGTTACCTTCGGAAAAAGAGTTGGTAGCTCTTGATCCGGCAAACAAACC
ACCGCTGGTAGCGGTGGTTTTTTTGTTTGCAAGCAGCAGATTACGCGCAGAAAAAAAGGATCTCAAGAAG
ATCCTTTGATCTTTTCTACGGGGTCTGACGCTCAGTGGAACGAAAACTCACGTTAAGGGATTTTGGTCAT
GAGATTATCAAAAAGGATCTTCACCTAGATCCTTTTAAATTAAAAATGAAGTTTTAAATCAATCTAAAGT
ATATATGAGTAAACTTGGTCTGACAGTTACCAATGCTTAATCAGTGAGGCACCTATCTCAGCGATCTGTC
TATTTCGTTCATCCATAGTTGCCTGACTCCCCGTCGTGTAGATAACTACGATACGGGAGGGCTTACCATC
TGGCCCCAGTGCTGCAATGATACCGCGAGACCCACGCTCACCGGCTCCAGATTTATCAGCAATAAACCAG
CCAGCCGGAAGGGCCGAGCGCAGAAGTGGTCCTGCAACTTTATCCGCCTCCATCCAGTCTATTAATTGTT
GCCGGGAAGCTAGAGTAAGTAGTTCGCCAGTTAATAGTTTGCGCAACGTTGTTGCCATTGCTGCAGGCAT
CGTGGTGTCACGCTCGTCGTTTGGTATGGCTTCATTCAGCTCCGGTTCCCAACGATCAAGGCGAGTTACA
TGATCCCCCATGTTGTGCAAAAAAGCGGTTAGCTCCTTCGGTCCTCCGATCGTTGTCAGAAGTAAGTTGG
CCGCAGTGTTATCACTCATGGTTATGGCAGCACTGCATAATTCTCTTACTGTCATGCCATCCGTAAGATG
CTTTTCTGTGACTGGTGAGTACTCAACCAAGTCATTCTGAGAATAGTGTATGCGGCGACCGAGTTGCTCT
TGCCCGGCGTCAACACGGGATAATACCGCGCCACATAGCAGAACTTTAAAAGTGCTCATCATTGGAAAAC
GTTCTTCGGGGCGAAAACTCTCAAGGATCTTACCGCTGTTGAGATCCAGTTCGATGTAACCCACTCGTGC
ACCCAACTGATCTTCAGCATCTTTTACTTTCACCAGCGTTTCTGGGTGAGCAAAAACAGGAAGGCAAAAT
GCCGCAAAAAAGGGAATAAGGGCGACACGGAAATGTTGAATACTCATACTCTTCCTTTTTCAATATTATT
GAAGCATTTATCAGGGTTATTGTCTCATGAGCGGATACATATTTGAATGTATTTAGAAAAATAAACAAAT
AGGGGTTCCGCGCACATTTCCCCGAAAAGTGCCACCTGACCTTCTGAGGCGGAAAGAACCAGCTGTGGAA
TGTGTGTCAGTTAGGGTGTGGAAAGTCCCCAGGCTCCCCAGCAGGCAGAAGTATGCAAAGCATGCATCTC
AATTAGTCAGCAAGGAAAGTCCCCAGGCTCCCCAGCAGGCAGAAGTATGCAAAGCATGCATCTCAATTAG
TCAGCAACCATAGTCCCGCCCCTAACTCCGCCCATCCCGCCCCTAACTCCGCCCAGTTCCGCCCATTCTC
CGCCCCATGGCTGACTAATTTTTTTTATTTATGCAGAGGCCGAGGCCGCCTCGGCCTCTGAGCTATTCCA
GAAGTAGTGAAGAGGCTTTTTTGGAGGAGATCTAAGCTTGAAGCAAGCCTCCTGAAAGATGAAGCTACTG
TCTTCTATCGAACAAGCATGCGATATTTGCCGACTTAAAAAGCTCAAGTGCTCCAAAGAAAAACCGAAGT
GCGCCAAGTGTCTGAAGAACAACTGGGAGTGTCGCTACTCTCCCAAAACCAAAAGGTCTCCGCTGACTAG
GGCACATCTGACAGAAGTGGAATCAAGGCTAGAAAGACTGGAACAGCTATTTCTACTGATTTTTCCTCGA
GAAGACCTTGACATGATTTTGAAAATGGATTCTTTACAGGATATAAAAGCATTGTTAACAGGATTATTTG
TACAAGATAATGTGAATAAAGATGCCGTCACAGATAGATTGGCTTCAGTGGAGACTGATATGCCTCTAAC
ATTGAGACAGCATAGAATAAGTGCGACATCATCATCGGAAGAGAGTAGTAACAAAGGTCAAAGACAGTTG
ACTGTATCGCCGGAATTCGAGACTCAGTTCCGCAGAGGGGGTCTGGGGTGCAGCCCTGCCAGCATCAAGA
GGAAGAAGAAGAGGGAGGACTCAGGAGACTTTGGACTCCAGGTGAGCACTATGTTCTCAGAGGACGACTT
CCAGTCAACAGAAAGAGCCCCATATGGTCCACAACTACAGTGGTCCCAGGATCTGCCAAGAGTCCAGGTT
TTTAGAGAACAGGCCAACCTGGAGGACAGGAGTCCCAGGAGAACCCAGAGGATCACTGGAGGAGAACAAG
TGCTGTGGGGCCCCATCACCCAGATATTTCCCACAGTTCGGCCTGCTGACCTAACCAGAGTCATCATGCC
TCTTGAGCAAAGAAGTCAGCACTGCAAGCCTGAGGAAGGCCTTCAGGCCCAAGAAGAAGACCTGGGCCTG
GTGGGTGCACAGGCTCTCCAAGCTGAGGAGCAGGAGGCTGCCTTCTTCTCCTCTACTCTGAATGTGGGCA
CTCTAGAGGAGTTGCCTGCTGCTGAGTCACCAAGTCCTCCCCAGAGTCCTCAGGAAGAGTCCTTCTCTCC
CACTGCCATGGATGCCATCTTTGGGAGCCTATCTGATGAGGGCTCTGGCAGCCAAGAAAAGGAGGGGCCA
AGTACCTCGCCTGACCTGATAGACCCTGAGTCCTTTTCCCAAGATATACTACATGACAAGATAATTGATT
TGGTTCATTTATTGCTCCGCAAGTATCGAGTCAAGGGGCTGATCACAAAGGCAGAAATGCTGGGGAGTGT
CATCAAAAATTATGAGGACTACTTTCCTGAGATATTTAGGGAAGCCTCTGTATGCATGCAACTGCTCTTT
GGCATTGATGTGAAGGAAGTGGACCCCACTAGCCACTCCTATGTCCTTGTCACCTCCCTCAACCTCTCTT
ATGATGGCATACAGTGTAATGAGCAGAGCATGCCCAAGTCTGGCCTCCTGATAATAGTCCTGGGTGTAAT
CTTCATGGAGGGGAACTGCATCCCTGAAGAGGTTATGTGGGAAGTCCTGAGCATTATGGGGGTGTATGCT
GGAAGGGAGCACTTCCTCTTTGGGGAGCCCAAGAGGCTCCTTACCCAAAATTGGGTGCAGGAAAAGTACC
TGGTGTACCGGCAGGTGCCCGGCACTGATCCTGCATGCTATGAGTTCCTGTGGGGTCCAAGGGCCCACGC
TGAGACCAGCAAGATGAAAGTTCTTGAGTACATAGCCAATGCCAATGGGAGGGATCCCACTTCTTACCCA
TCCCTGTATGAAGATGCTTTGAGAGAGGAGGGAGAGGGAGTCTGAGCATGAGATGCAACCAGGGCCAGCG
GGCAGGGAAATGGGCCAATGCATGCTTCAGGGCCACACCCAGCAGTTTCCCTGTCCTGTGTGAAATCAGG
CCCATTCTTCCCTCTGTGTTTGATGAGAGAAGTCAGTGTTCTCAGTAGTAGAAGGCACAGTGAATGGAAG
GGAACACATTGTATACTGCCTTTAGGTTTCTCTTCCATCGGGTGACTTGGAGATTTCTTTTTGTTTCCCT
TTGGTAATTTTCAAATATTGTTCCTGTAATAAAAGTTTTAGTTAGCTTCAACATCTAAGTGTATGGATGA
TACTGACCACACATGTTGTTTTGCTTATCCATTTCAAGTGCAAGTGTTTGCCATTTTGTAAAACATTTTG
GGAAATCTTCCATCTTGCTGTGATTTGCAATAGGTATTTTCTTGGAGAATGTAAGAACTTAACAATAAAG
CTGAACTGGTGTTGTGAAACAGAGAAATAAAAGGAGAAGGTCATTAA
